Addgene plasmid #132445: pMECOM.1.0-gDNA
Purpose: CRISPR/Cas9 plasmid to create GFP fusion proteins
Depositing lab: Kevin White. Depositing organization: University of Chicago.
Backbone
  Vector backbone: pX330
  Backbone manufacturer: addgene ID: 42230
  Vector type: CRISPR
Growth in bacteria
  Bacterial resistance: Ampicillin, 100 μg/mL
  Growth temperature: 37°C
  Growth strain: DH5alpha
  Copy number: High Copy
Gene/Insert
  Gene/Insert name: MECOM
  gRNA/shRNA sequence: AGCCACGTATGACGTTATCA AGG
  Species: H. sapiens (human)
  Entrez Gene: MECOM (a.k.a. AML1-EVI-1, EVI1, KMT8E, MDS1, MDS1-EVI1, PRDM3, RUSAT2)
  Cloning method: Restriction Enzyme; 5′ cloning site BbsI (destroyed during cloning); 3′ cloning site BbsI (destroyed during cloning)
Terms and licenses: Academic/Nonprofit Terms; Industry Terms: Not Available to Industry
Depositor comments: gRNA sequence also includes uncloned PAM after the space
How to cite: pMECOM.1.0-gDNA was a gift from Kevin White (Addgene plasmid # 132445 ; http://n2t.net/addgene:132445 ; RRID:Addgene_132445)
