[The description below was written by a language model from this plasmid's Addgene catalogue record and pLannotate feature annotations shown in this document.]
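Description:
pMECOM.1.0-gDNA is a CRISPR/Cas9 expression plasmid built on the pX330 backbone, an all-in-one mammalian vector that supplies both a single guide RNA and Streptococcus pyogenes Cas9 from one molecule. It is propagated in E. coli as a high-copy plasmid through a ColE1/pUC-type origin and selected with ampicillin via the β-lactamase gene. An f1 phage origin is also present, and the annotation picks up small bom and rop fragments that are backbone remnants, along with a single AAV2 ITR downstream of the Cas9 cassette; nothing in the record suggests the plasmid is meant for AAV packaging.

The construct carries two expression units. A human U6 RNA polymerase III promoter drives a guide RNA made up of a 20-nucleotide spacer targeting human MECOM (also known as EVI1, MDS1-EVI1 or PRDM3) fused to the S. pyogenes gRNA scaffold. The spacer was inserted between the BbsI sites, which were destroyed in cloning, and the PAM listed with the guide is not part of the plasmid. The scaffold spans the numbering origin of the circular sequence, which probably explains why it also appears as a separate fragment in the table. The second unit uses a hybrid CBA-type promoter (CMV enhancer, chicken β-actin promoter and a hybrid intron) to express Cas9, annotated as contiguous N- and C-terminal portions forming one full-length reading frame, followed by a C-terminal nucleoplasmin nuclear localization signal and the bGH polyadenylation signal.

The stated purpose is to create GFP fusion proteins. The plasmid encodes no GFP or homology arms, so it provides only the targeted cut at the MECOM locus. The tagging sequence would presumably come from a separate donor template, which the record does not describe.
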