Features (pLannotate 1.2.2; 18 found; start..end, strand, type, name):
     79..122     +  misc_RNA       gRNA scaffold (fragment): guide RNA scaffold for the Streptococcus pyogenes CRISPR/Cas9 system
    169..454     +  enhancer       CMV enhancer: human cytomegalovirus immediate early enhancer; contains an 18-bp deletion relative to the standard CMV enhancer
    456..733     +  promoter       chicken β-actin promoter: No description available
    734..961     +  intron         hybrid intron: hybrid between chicken β-actin (CBA) and minute virus of mice (MMV) introns (Gray et al., 2011)
   1099..2700    +  CDS            Cas9(N): N-terminal portion of Streptococcus pyogenes Cas9 (Zetsche et al., 2015)
   2701..5199    +  CDS            Cas9(C): C-terminal portion of Streptococcus pyogenes Cas9 (Zetsche et al., 2015)
   5200..5247    +  CDS            nucleoplasmin NLS: bipartite nuclear localization signal from nucleoplasmin
   5281..5392    +  polyA_signal   bGH poly(A) signal: bovine growth hormone polyadenylation signal
   5497..5637    +  repeat_region  AAV2 ITR: inverted terminal repeat of adeno-associated virus serotype 2 inverted
   5642..5693    -  misc_feature   bom (fragment): basis of mobility region from pBR322
   5712..6167    +  rep_origin     f1 ori (sequence partly withheld): f1 bacteriophage origin of replication; arrow indicates direction of (+) strand synthesis
   6168..6217    -  misc_feature   bom (fragment): basis of mobility region from pBR322
   6319..6354    -  CDS            rop (fragment): Rop protein, which maintains plasmids at low copy number; rop
   6449..6553    +  promoter       AmpR promoter: bla
   6554..7414    +  CDS            AmpR: β-lactamase; bla; confers resistance to ampicillin, carbenicillin, and related antibiotics
   7585..8173    +  rep_origin     ori: high-copy-number ColE1/pMB1/pBR322/pUC origin of replication
   8235..8475    +  promoter       U6 promoter: RNA polymerase III promoter for human U6 snRNA
   8505..72      +  misc_RNA       gRNA scaffold (across the origin): guide RNA scaffold for the Streptococcus pyogenes CRISPR/Cas9 system
>Addgene plasmid #132445 | pMECOM.1.0-gDNA | addgene full sequence | sequence record 266786 | Addgene NGS Result
TAGAGCTAGAAATAGCAAGTTAAAATAAGGCTAGTCCGTTATCAACTTGAAAAAGTGGCACCGAGTCGGT
GCTTTTTTGTTTTAGAGCTAGAAATAGCAAGTTAAAATAAGGCTAGTCCGTTTTTAGCGCGTGCGCCAAT
TCTGCAGACAAATGGCTCTAGAGGTACCCGTTACATAACTTACGGTAAATGGCCCGCCTGGCTGACCGCC
CAACGACCCCCGCCCATTGACGTCAATAGTAACGCCAATAGGGACTTTCCATTGACGTCAATGGGTGGAG
TATTTACGGTAAACTGCCCACTTGGCAGTACATCAAGTGTATCATATGCCAAGTACGCCCCCTATTGACG
TCAATGACGGTAAATGGCCCGCCTGGCATTGTGCCCAGTACATGACCTTATGGGACTTTCCTACTTGGCA
GTACATCTACGTATTAGTCATCGCTATTACCATGGTCGAGGTGAGCCCCACGTTCTGCTTCACTCTCCCC
ATCTCCCCCCCCTCCCCACCCCCAATTTTGTATTTATTTATTTTTTAATTATTTTGTGCAGCGATGGGGG
CGGGGGGGGGGGGGGGGCGCGCGCCAGGCGGGGCGGGGCGGGGCGAGGGGCGGGGCGGGGCGAGGCGGAG
AGGTGCGGCGGCAGCCAATCAGAGCGGCGCGCTCCGAAAGTTTCCTTTTATGGCGAGGCGGCGGCGGCGG
CGGCCCTATAAAAAGCGAAGCGCGCGGCGGGCGGGAGTCGCTGCGCGCTGCCTTCGCCCCGTGCCCCGCT
CCGCCGCCGCCTCGCGCCGCCCGCCCCGGCTCTGACTGACCGCGTTACTCCCACAGGTGAGCGGGCGGGA
CGGCCCTTCTCCTCCGGGCTGTAATTAGCTGAGCAAGAGGTAAGGGTTTAAGGGATGGTTGGTTGGTGGG
GTATTAATGTTTAATTACCTGGAGCACCTGCCTGAAATCACTTTTTTTCAGGTTGGACCGGTGCCACCAT
GGACTATAAGGACCACGACGGAGACTACAAGGATCATGATATTGATTACAAAGACGATGACGATAAGATG
GCCCCAAAGAAGAAGCGGAAGGTCGGTATCCACGGAGTCCCAGCAGCCGACAAGAAGTACAGCATCGGCC
TGGACATCGGCACCAACTCTGTGGGCTGGGCCGTGATCACCGACGAGTACAAGGTGCCCAGCAAGAAATT
CAAGGTGCTGGGCAACACCGACCGGCACAGCATCAAGAAGAACCTGATCGGAGCCCTGCTGTTCGACAGC
GGCGAAACAGCCGAGGCCACCCGGCTGAAGAGAACCGCCAGAAGAAGATACACCAGACGGAAGAACCGGA
TCTGCTATCTGCAAGAGATCTTCAGCAACGAGATGGCCAAGGTGGACGACAGCTTCTTCCACAGACTGGA
AGAGTCCTTCCTGGTGGAAGAGGATAAGAAGCACGAGCGGCACCCCATCTTCGGCAACATCGTGGACGAG
GTGGCCTACCACGAGAAGTACCCCACCATCTACCACCTGAGAAAGAAACTGGTGGACAGCACCGACAAGG
CCGACCTGCGGCTGATCTATCTGGCCCTGGCCCACATGATCAAGTTCCGGGGCCACTTCCTGATCGAGGG
CGACCTGAACCCCGACAACAGCGACGTGGACAAGCTGTTCATCCAGCTGGTGCAGACCTACAACCAGCTG
TTCGAGGAAAACCCCATCAACGCCAGCGGCGTGGACGCCAAGGCCATCCTGTCTGCCAGACTGAGCAAGA
GCAGACGGCTGGAAAATCTGATCGCCCAGCTGCCCGGCGAGAAGAAGAATGGCCTGTTCGGAAACCTGAT
TGCCCTGAGCCTGGGCCTGACCCCCAACTTCAAGAGCAACTTCGACCTGGCCGAGGATGCCAAACTGCAG
CTGAGCAAGGACACCTACGACGACGACCTGGACAACCTGCTGGCCCAGATCGGCGACCAGTACGCCGACC
TGTTTCTGGCCGCCAAGAACCTGTCCGACGCCATCCTGCTGAGCGACATCCTGAGAGTGAACACCGAGAT
CACCAAGGCCCCCCTGAGCGCCTCTATGATCAAGAGATACGACGAGCACCACCAGGACCTGACCCTGCTG
AAAGCTCTCGTGCGGCAGCAGCTGCCTGAGAAGTACAAAGAGATTTTCTTCGACCAGAGCAAGAACGGCT
ACGCCGGCTACATTGACGGCGGAGCCAGCCAGGAAGAGTTCTACAAGTTCATCAAGCCCATCCTGGAAAA
GATGGACGGCACCGAGGAACTGCTCGTGAAGCTGAACAGAGAGGACCTGCTGCGGAAGCAGCGGACCTTC
GACAACGGCAGCATCCCCCACCAGATCCACCTGGGAGAGCTGCACGCCATTCTGCGGCGGCAGGAAGATT
TTTACCCATTCCTGAAGGACAACCGGGAAAAGATCGAGAAGATCCTGACCTTCCGCATCCCCTACTACGT
GGGCCCTCTGGCCAGGGGAAACAGCAGATTCGCCTGGATGACCAGAAAGAGCGAGGAAACCATCACCCCC
TGGAACTTCGAGGAAGTGGTGGACAAGGGCGCTTCCGCCCAGAGCTTCATCGAGCGGATGACCAACTTCG
ATAAGAACCTGCCCAACGAGAAGGTGCTGCCCAAGCACAGCCTGCTGTACGAGTACTTCACCGTGTATAA
CGAGCTGACCAAAGTGAAATACGTGACCGAGGGAATGAGAAAGCCCGCCTTCCTGAGCGGCGAGCAGAAA
AAGGCCATCGTGGACCTGCTGTTCAAGACCAACCGGAAAGTGACCGTGAAGCAGCTGAAAGAGGACTACT
TCAAGAAAATCGAGTGCTTCGACTCCGTGGAAATCTCCGGCGTGGAAGATCGGTTCAACGCCTCCCTGGG
CACATACCACGATCTGCTGAAAATTATCAAGGACAAGGACTTCCTGGACAATGAGGAAAACGAGGACATT
CTGGAAGATATCGTGCTGACCCTGACACTGTTTGAGGACAGAGAGATGATCGAGGAACGGCTGAAAACCT
ATGCCCACCTGTTCGACGACAAAGTGATGAAGCAGCTGAAGCGGCGGAGATACACCGGCTGGGGCAGGCT
GAGCCGGAAGCTGATCAACGGCATCCGGGACAAGCAGTCCGGCAAGACAATCCTGGATTTCCTGAAGTCC
GACGGCTTCGCCAACAGAAACTTCATGCAGCTGATCCACGACGACAGCCTGACCTTTAAAGAGGACATCC
AGAAAGCCCAGGTGTCCGGCCAGGGCGATAGCCTGCACGAGCACATTGCCAATCTGGCCGGCAGCCCCGC
CATTAAGAAGGGCATCCTGCAGACAGTGAAGGTGGTGGACGAGCTCGTGAAAGTGATGGGCCGGCACAAG
CCCGAGAACATCGTGATCGAAATGGCCAGAGAGAACCAGACCACCCAGAAGGGACAGAAGAACAGCCGCG
AGAGAATGAAGCGGATCGAAGAGGGCATCAAAGAGCTGGGCAGCCAGATCCTGAAAGAACACCCCGTGGA
AAACACCCAGCTGCAGAACGAGAAGCTGTACCTGTACTACCTGCAGAATGGGCGGGATATGTACGTGGAC
CAGGAACTGGACATCAACCGGCTGTCCGACTACGATGTGGACCATATCGTGCCTCAGAGCTTTCTGAAGG
ACGACTCCATCGACAACAAGGTGCTGACCAGAAGCGACAAGAACCGGGGCAAGAGCGACAACGTGCCCTC
CGAAGAGGTCGTGAAGAAGATGAAGAACTACTGGCGGCAGCTGCTGAACGCCAAGCTGATTACCCAGAGA
AAGTTCGACAATCTGACCAAGGCCGAGAGAGGCGGCCTGAGCGAACTGGATAAGGCCGGCTTCATCAAGA
GACAGCTGGTGGAAACCCGGCAGATCACAAAGCACGTGGCACAGATCCTGGACTCCCGGATGAACACTAA
GTACGACGAGAATGACAAGCTGATCCGGGAAGTGAAAGTGATCACCCTGAAGTCCAAGCTGGTGTCCGAT
TTCCGGAAGGATTTCCAGTTTTACAAAGTGCGCGAGATCAACAACTACCACCACGCCCACGACGCCTACC
TGAACGCCGTCGTGGGAACCGCCCTGATCAAAAAGTACCCTAAGCTGGAAAGCGAGTTCGTGTACGGCGA
CTACAAGGTGTACGACGTGCGGAAGATGATCGCCAAGAGCGAGCAGGAAATCGGCAAGGCTACCGCCAAG
TACTTCTTCTACAGCAACATCATGAACTTTTTCAAGACCGAGATTACCCTGGCCAACGGCGAGATCCGGA
AGCGGCCTCTGATCGAGACAAACGGCGAAACCGGGGAGATCGTGTGGGATAAGGGCCGGGATTTTGCCAC
CGTGCGGAAAGTGCTGAGCATGCCCCAAGTGAATATCGTGAAAAAGACCGAGGTGCAGACAGGCGGCTTC
AGCAAAGAGTCTATCCTGCCCAAGAGGAACAGCGATAAGCTGATCGCCAGAAAGAAGGACTGGGACCCTA
AGAAGTACGGCGGCTTCGACAGCCCCACCGTGGCCTATTCTGTGCTGGTGGTGGCCAAAGTGGAAAAGGG
CAAGTCCAAGAAACTGAAGAGTGTGAAAGAGCTGCTGGGGATCACCATCATGGAAAGAAGCAGCTTCGAG
AAGAATCCCATCGACTTTCTGGAAGCCAAGGGCTACAAAGAAGTGAAAAAGGACCTGATCATCAAGCTGC
CTAAGTACTCCCTGTTCGAGCTGGAAAACGGCCGGAAGAGAATGCTGGCCTCTGCCGGCGAACTGCAGAA
GGGAAACGAACTGGCCCTGCCCTCCAAATATGTGAACTTCCTGTACCTGGCCAGCCACTATGAGAAGCTG
AAGGGCTCCCCCGAGGATAATGAGCAGAAACAGCTGTTTGTGGAACAGCACAAGCACTACCTGGACGAGA
TCATCGAGCAGATCAGCGAGTTCTCCAAGAGAGTGATCCTGGCCGACGCTAATCTGGACAAAGTGCTGTC
CGCCTACAACAAGCACCGGGATAAGCCCATCAGAGAGCAGGCCGAGAATATCATCCACCTGTTTACCCTG
ACCAATCTGGGAGCCCCTGCCGCCTTCAAGTACTTTGACACCACCATCGACCGGAAGAGGTACACCAGCA
CCAAAGAGGTGCTGGACGCCACCCTGATCCACCAGAGCATCACCGGCCTGTACGAGACACGGATCGACCT
GTCTCAGCTGGGAGGCGACAAAAGGCCGGCGGCCACGAAAAAGGCCGGCCAGGCAAAAAAGAAAAAGTAA
GAATTCCTAGAGCTCGCTGATCAGCCTCGACTGTGCCTTCTAGTTGCCAGCCATCTGTTGTTTGCCCCTC
CCCCGTGCCTTCCTTGACCCTGGAAGGTGCCACTCCCACTGTCCTTTCCTAATAAAATGAGGAAATTGCA
TCGCATTGTCTGAGTAGGTGTCATTCTATTCTGGGGGGTGGGGTGGGGCAGGACAGCAAGGGGGAGGATT
GGGAAGAGAATAGCAGGCATGCTGGGGAGCGGCCGCAGGAACCCCTAGTGATGGAGTTGGCCACTCCCTC
TCTGCGCGCTCGCTCGCTCACTGAGGCCGGGCGACCAAAGGTCGCCCGACGCCCGGGCTTTGCCCGGGCG
GCCTCAGTGAGCGAGCGAGCGCGCAGCTGCCTGCAGGGGCGCCTGATGCGGTATTTTCTCCTTACGCATC
TGTGCGGTATTTCACACCGCATA
[95 nt withheld, positions 5694-5788]
T
[46 nt withheld, positions 5790-5835]
C
[141 nt withheld, positions 5837-5977]
CCTTTGACGTTGGAGTCCACGTTCTTT
[37 nt withheld, positions 6005-6041]
ACTCTATCTCGGGCTATTCTTTTGATTTATAAGGGATTTTGCCGATTTCGGTCTATTGGTTAAAAAATGA
GCTGATTTAACAAAAATTTAACGCGAATTTTAACAAAATATTAACGTTTACAATTTTATGGTGCACTCTC
AGTACAATCTGCTCTGATGCCGCATAGTTAAGCCAGCCCCGACACCCGCCAACACCCGCTGACGCGCCCT
GACGGGCTTGTCTGCTCCCGGCATCCGCTTACAGACAAGCTGTGACCGTCTCCGGGAGCTGCATGTGTCA
GAGGTTTTCACCGTCATCACCGAAACGCGCGAGACGAAAGGGCCTCGTGATACGCCTATTTTTATAGGTT
AATGTCATGATAATAATGGTTTCTTAGACGTCAGGTGGCACTTTTCGGGGAAATGTGCGCGGAACCCCTA
TTTGTTTATTTTTCTAAATACATTCAAATATGTATCCGCTCATGAGACAATAACCCTGATAAATGCTTCA
ATAATATTGAAAAAGGAAGAGTATGAGTATTCAACATTTCCGTGTCGCCCTTATTCCCTTTTTTGCGGCA
TTTTGCCTTCCTGTTTTTGCTCACCCAGAAACGCTGGTGAAAGTAAAAGATGCTGAAGATCAGTTGGGTG
CACGAGTGGGTTACATCGAACTGGATCTCAACAGCGGTAAGATCCTTGAGAGTTTTCGCCCCGAAGAACG
TTTTCCAATGATGAGCACTTTTAAAGTTCTGCTATGTGGCGCGGTATTATCCCGTATTGACGCCGGGCAA
GAGCAACTCGGTCGCCGCATACACTATTCTCAGAATGACTTGGTTGAGTACTCACCAGTCACAGAAAAGC
ATCTTACGGATGGCATGACAGTAAGAGAATTATGCAGTGCTGCCATAACCATGAGTGATAACACTGCGGC
CAACTTACTTCTGACAACGATCGGAGGACCGAAGGAGCTAACCGCTTTTTTGCACAACATGGGGGATCAT
GTAACTCGCCTTGATCGTTGGGAACCGGAGCTGAATGAAGCCATACCAAACGACGAGCGTGACACCACGA
TGCCTGTAGCAATGGCAACAACGTTGCGCAAACTATTAACTGGCGAACTACTTACTCTAGCTTCCCGGCA
ACAATTAATAGACTGGATGGAGGCGGATAAAGTTGCAGGACCACTTCTGCGCTCGGCCCTTCCGGCTGGC
TGGTTTATTGCTGATAAATCTGGAGCCGGTGAGCGTGGAAGCCGCGGTATCATTGCAGCACTGGGGCCAG
ATGGTAAGCCCTCCCGTATCGTAGTTATCTACACGACGGGGAGTCAGGCAACTATGGATGAACGAAATAG
ACAGATCGCTGAGATAGGTGCCTCACTGATTAAGCATTGGTAACTGTCAGACCAAGTTTACTCATATATA
CTTTAGATTGATTTAAAACTTCATTTTTAATTTAAAAGGATCTAGGTGAAGATCCTTTTTGATAATCTCA
TGACCAAAATCCCTTAACGTGAGTTTTCGTTCCACTGAGCGTCAGACCCCGTAGAAAAGATCAAAGGATC
TTCTTGAGATCCTTTTTTTCTGCGCGTAATCTGCTGCTTGCAAACAAAAAAACCACCGCTACCAGCGGTG
GTTTGTTTGCCGGATCAAGAGCTACCAACTCTTTTTCCGAAGGTAACTGGCTTCAGCAGAGCGCAGATAC
CAAATACTGTTCTTCTAGTGTAGCCGTAGTTAGGCCACCACTTCAAGAACTCTGTAGCACCGCCTACATA
CCTCGCTCTGCTAATCCTGTTACCAGTGGCTGCTGCCAGTGGCGATAAGTCGTGTCTTACCGGGTTGGAC
TCAAGACGATAGTTACCGGATAAGGCGCAGCGGTCGGGCTGAACGGGGGGTTCGTGCACACAGCCCAGCT
TGGAGCGAACGACCTACACCGAACTGAGATACCTACAGCGTGAGCTATGAGAAAGCGCCACGCTTCCCGA
AGGGAGAAAGGCGGACAGGTATCCGGTAAGCGGCAGGGTCGGAACAGGAGAGCGCACGAGGGAGCTTCCA
GGGGGAAACGCCTGGTATCTTTATAGTCCTGTCGGGTTTCGCCACCTCTGACTTGAGCGTCGATTTTTGT
GATGCTCGTCAGGGGGGCGGAGCCTATGGAAAAACGCCAGCAACGCGGCCTTTTTACGGTTCCTGGCCTT
TTGCTGGCCTTTTGCTCACATGTGAGGGCCTATTTCCCATGATTCCTTCATATTTGCATATACGATACAA
GGCTGTTAGAGAGATAATTGGAATTAATTTGACTGTAAACACAAAGATATTAGTACAAAATACGTGACGT
AGAAAGTAATAATTTCTTGGGTAGTTTGCAGTTTTAAAATTATGTTTTAAAATGGACTATCATATGCTTA
CCGTAACTTGAAAGTATTTCGATTTCTTGGCTTTATATATCTTGTGGAAAGGACGAAACACCGAGCCACG
TATGACGTTATCAGTTT
